>Addgene plasmid #107119 | pET21d-colEdes11/Imdes11 | addgene full sequence | sequence record 204351 | Addgene NGS Result
AAAAGATCAAAGGATCTTCTTGAGATCCTTTTTTTCTGCGCGTAATCTGCTGCTTGCAAACAAAAAAACC
ACCGCTACCAGCGGTGGTTTGTTTGCCGGATCAAGAGCTACCAACTCTTTTTCCGAAGGTAACTGGCTTC
AGCAGAGCGCAGATACCAAATACTGTCCTTCTAGTGTAGCCGTAGTTAGGCCACCACTTCAAGAACTCTG
TAGCACCGCCTACATACCTCGCTCTGCTAATCCTGTTACCAGTGGCTGCTGCCAGTGGCGATAAGTCGTG
TCTTACCGGGTTGGACTCAAGACGATAGTTACCGGATAAGGCGCAGCGGTCGGGCTGAACGGGGGGTTCG
TGCACACAGCCCAGCTTGGAGCGAACGACCTACACCGAACTGAGATACCTACAGCGTGAGCTATGAGAAA
GCGCCACGCTTCCCGAAGGGAGAAAGGCGGACAGGTATCCGGTAAGCGGCAGGGTCGGAACAGGAGAGCG
CACGAGGGAGCTTCCAGGGGGAAACGCCTGGTATCTTTATAGTCCTGTCGGGTTTCGCCACCTCTGACTT
GAGCGTCGATTTTTGTGATGCTCGTCAGGGGGGCGGAGCCTATGGAAAAACGCCAGCAACGCGGCCTTTT
TACGGTTCCTGGCCTTTTGCTGGCCTTTTGCTCACATGTTCTTTCCTGCGTTATCCCCTGATTCTGTGGA
TAACCGTATTACCGCCTTTGAGTGAGCTGATACCGCTCGCCGCAGCCGAACGACCGAGCGCAGCGAGTCA
GTGAGCGAGGAAGCGGAAGAGCGCCTGATGCGGTATTTTCTCCTTACGCATCTGTGCGGTATTTCACACC
GCAATGGTGCACTCTCAGTACAATCTGCTCTGATGCCGCATAGTTAAGCCAGTATACACTCCGCTATCGC
TACGTGACTGGGTCATGGCTGCGCCCCGACACCCGCCAACACCCGCTGACGCGCCCTGACGGGCTTGTCT
GCTCCCGGCATCCGCTTACAGACAAGCTGTGACCGTCTCCGGGAGCTGCATGTGTCAGAGGTTTTCACCG
TCATCACCGAAACGCGCGAGGCAGCTGCGGTAAAGCTCATCAGCGTGGTCGTGAAGCGATTCACAGATGT
CTGCCTGTTCATCCGCGTCCAGCTCGTTGAGTTTCTCCAGAAGCGTTAATGTCTGGCTTCTGATAAAGCG
GGCCATGTTAAGGGCGGTTTTTTCCTGTTTGGTCACTGATGCCTCCGTGTAAGGGGGATTTCTGTTCATG
GGGGTAATGATACCGATGAAACGAGAGAGGATGCTCACGATACGGGTTACTGATGATGAACATGCCCGGT
TACTGGAACGTTGTGAGGGTAAACAACTGGCGGTATGGATGCGGCGGGACCAGAGAAAAATCACTCAGGG
TCAATGCCAGCGCTTCGTTAATACAGATGTAGGTGTTCCACAGGGTAGCCAGCAGCATCCTGCGATGCAG
ATCCGGAACATAATGGTGCAGGGCGCTGACTTCCGCGTTTCCAGACTTTACGAAACACGGAAACCGAAGA
CCATTCATGTTGTTGCTCAGGTCGCAGACGTTTTGCAGCAGCAGTCGCTTCACGTTCGCTCGCGTATCGG
TGATTCATTCTGCTAACCAGTAAGGCAACCCCGCCAGCCTAGCCGGGTCCTCAACGACAGGAGCACGATC
ATGCGCACCCGTGGGGCCGCCATGCCGGCGATAATGGCCTGCTTCTCGCCGAAACGTTTGGTGGCGGGAC
CAGTGACGAAGGCTTGAGCGAGGGCGTGCAAGATTCCGAATACCGCAAGCGACAGGCCGATCATCGTCGC
GCTCCAGCGAAAGCGGTCCTCGCCGAAAATGACCCAGAGCGCTGCCGGCACCTGTCCTACGAGTTGCATG
ATAAAGAAGACAGTCATAAGTGCGGCGACGATAGTCATGCCCCGCGCCCACCGGAAGGAGCTGACTGGGT
TGAAGGCTCTCAAGGGCATCGGTCGAGATCCCGGTGCCTAATGAGTGAGCTAACTTACATTAATTGCGTT
GCGCTCACTGCCCGCTTTCCAGTCGGGAAACTGTCGTGCCAGCTGCATTAATGAATCGGCCAACGCGCGG
GGAGAGGCGGTTTGCGTATTGGGCGCCAGGGTGGTTTTTCTTTTCACCAGTGAGACGGGCAACAGCTGAT
TGCCCTTCACCGCCTGGCCCTGAGAGAGTTGCAGCAAGCGGTCCACGCTGGTTTGCCCCAGCAGGCGAAA
ATCCTGTTTGATGGTGGTTAACGGCGGGATATAACATGAGCTGTCTTCGGTATCGTCGTATCCCACTACC
GAGATATCCGCACCAACGCGCAGCCCGGACTCGGTAATGGCGCGCATTGCGCCCAGCGCCATCTGATCGT
TGGCAACCAGCATCGCAGTGGGAACGATGCCCTCATTCAGCATTTGCATGGTTTGTTGAAAACCGGACAT
GGCACTCCAGTCGCCTTCCCGTTCCGCTATCGGCTGAATTTGATTGCGAGTGAGATATTTATGCCAGCCA
GCCAGACGCAGACGCGCCGAGACAGAACTTAATGGGCCCGCTAACAGCGCGATTTGCTGGTGACCCAATG
CGACCAGATGCTCCACGCCCAGTCGCGTACCGTCTTCATGGGAGAAAATAATACTGTTGATGGGTGTCTG
GTCAGAGACATCAAGAAATAACGCCGGAACATTAGTGCAGGCAGCTTCCACAGCAATGGCATCCTGGTCA
TCCAGCGGATAGTTAATGATCAGCCCACTGACGCGTTGCGCGAGAAGATTGTGCACCGCCGCTTTACAGG
CTTCGACGCCGCTTCGTTCTACCATCGACACCACCACGCTGGCACCCAGTTGATCGGCGCGAGATTTAAT
CGCCGCGACAATTTGCGACGGCGCGTGCAGGGCCAGACTGGAGGTGGCAACGCCAATCAGCAACGACTGT
TTGCCCGCCAGTTGTTGTGCCACGCGGTTGGGAATGTAATTCAGCTCCGCCATCGCCGCTTCCACTTTTT
CCCGCGTTTTCGCAGAAACGTGGCTGGCCTGGTTCACCACGCGGGAAACGGTCTGATAAGAGACACCGGC
ATACTCTGCGACATCGTATAACGTTACTGGTTTCACATTCACCACCCTGAATTGACTCTCTTCCGGGCGC
TATCATGCCATACCGCGAAAGGTTTTGCGCCATTCGATGGTGTCCGGGATCTCGACGCTCTCCCTTATGC
GACTCCTGCATTAGGAAGCAGCCCAGTAGTAGGTTGAGGCCGTTGAGCACCGCCGCCGCAAGGAATGGTG
CATGCAAGGAGATGGCGCCCAACAGTCCCCCGGCCACGGGGCCTGCCACCATACCCACGCCGAAACAAGC
GCTCATGAGCCCGAAGTGGCGAGCCCGATCTTCCCCATCGGTGATGTCGGCGATATAGGCGCCAGCAACC
GCACCTGTGGCGCCGGTGATGCCGGCCACGATGCGTCCGGCGTAGAGGATCGAGATCTCGATCCCGCGAA
ATTAATACGACTCACTATAGGGGAATTGTGAGCGGATAACAATTCCCCTCTAGAAATAATTTTGTTTAAC
TTTAAGAAGGAGATATACCATGGAGTCTAAGCGTAACAAACCGGGTAAAGCGACCGGTAAAGGTAAGCCG
GTTGGTGACAAATGGCTGGACGACGCAGGTAAGGATTCTGGTGCGCCGATCCCGGACCGTATCGCGGACA
AGCTGCGTGACAAGGAATTCAAAAACTTTGACGACTTCAAGAAAAAGTTCTGGGAAGAAGTTTCTAAAGA
TCCGGACCTGTCTAAACAGTTCAAAGGTTCTAACCAGGAATCTATCAAAAAAGGCCTCGCGCCATTCGCG
CGTCAGAACGACCAGGTCGGTGGTCGTCGTGTTTTCGAACTGCACCACGATAAACCGATCTCTCAGGACG
GTGGTGTTTACGACATGAACAACATCCGCGTTACCACCCCAAAACGTCACATCGACATCCACCGGGGTAA
GTAAAAATGGAACTGAAACACTCTATCTCTGACTACACCGAAGCGGAATTTCTGGAATTCGTTAAGAAGA
TCTGCAATCTGTCTGCGGGCAACGCGTCTGTTGATGAAATGGAAAAAGCGGTTGACGAGTTCGAGCGCCT
GACGGAGCACCCGTCTGGTTCCGACCTCATCTACTACCCGCGTGACGACCGTGAAGACTCTCCGGAAGGT
ATCGTTAAAGAAATCAAGGAGTGGCGTGCGGCGAACGGTAAATCTGGTTTCAAACAGGGCCTCGAGCACC
ACCACCACCACCACTGAGATCCGGCTGCTAACAAAGCCCGAAAGGAAGCTGAGTTGGCTGCTGCCACCGC
TGAGCAATAACTAGCATAACCCCTTGGGGCCTCTAAACGGGTCTTGAGGGGTTTTTTGCTGAAAGGAGGA
ACTATATCCGGATTGGCGAATGGG
[124 nt withheld, positions 4435-4558]
C
[91 nt withheld, positions 4560-4650]
A
[49 nt withheld, positions 4652-4700]
CCTTTGACGTTGGAGTCCACGTTCTTTAATAGTGGACTCTTGTTCCAAACTGGAACAACACTCAACCCTA
TCTCGGTCTATTCTTTTGATTTATAAGGGATTTTGCCGATTTCGGCCTATTGGTTAAAAAATGAGCTGAT
TTAACAAAAATTTAACGCGAATTTTAACAAAATATTAACGCTTACAATTTAGGTGGCACTTTTCGGGGAA
ATGTGCGCGGAACCCCTATTTGTTTATTTTTCTAAATACATTCAAATATGTATCCGCTCATGAGACAATA
ACCCTGATAAATGCTTCAATAATATTGAAAAAGGAAGAGTATGAGTATTCAACATTTCCGTGTCGCCCTT
ATTCCCTTTTTTGCGGCATTTTGCCTTCCTGTTTTTGCTCACCCAGAAACGCTGGTGAAAGTAAAAGATG
CTGAAGATCAGTTGGGTGCACGAGTGGGTTACATCGAACTGGATCTCAACAGCGGTAAGATCCTTGAGAG
TTTTCGCCCCGAAGAACGTTTTCCAATGATGAGCACTTTTAAAGTTCTGCTATGTGGCGCGGTATTATCC
CGTATTGACGCCGGGCAAGAGCAACTCGGTCGCCGCATACACTATTCTCAGAATGACTTGGTTGAGTACT
CACCAGTCACAGAAAAGCATCTTACGGATGGCATGACAGTAAGAGAATTATGCAGTGCTGCCATAACCAT
GAGTGATAACACTGCGGCCAACTTACTTCTGACAACGATCGGAGGACCGAAGGAGCTAACCGCTTTTTTG
CACAACATGGGGGATCATGTAACTCGCCTTGATCGTTGGGAACCGGAGCTGAATGAAGCCATACCAAACG
ACGAGCGTGACACCACGATGCCTGCAGCAATGGCAACAACGTTGCGCAAACTATTAACTGGCGAACTACT
TACTCTAGCTTCCCGGCAACAATTAATAGACTGGATGGAGGCGGATAAAGTTGCAGGACCACTTCTGCGC
TCGGCCCTTCCGGCTGGCTGGTTTATTGCTGATAAATCTGGAGCCGGTGAGCGTGGGTCTCGCGGTATCA
TTGCAGCACTGGGGCCAGATGGTAAGCCCTCCCGTATCGTAGTTATCTACACGACGGGGAGTCAGGCAAC
TATGGATGAACGAAATAGACAGATCGCTGAGATAGGTGCCTCACTGATTAAGCATTGGTAACTGTCAGAC
CAAGTTTACTCATATATACTTTAGATTGATTTAAAACTTCATTTTTAATTTAAAAGGATCTAGGTGAAGA
TCCTTTTTGATAATCTCATGACCAAAATCCCTTAACGTGAGTTTTCGTTCCACTGAGCGTCAGACCCCGT
AG
Features (pLannotate 1.2.2; 20 found; start..end, strand, type, name):
     20..608     +  rep_origin     ori: high-copy-number ColE1/pMB1/pBR322/pUC origin of replication
    794..933     -  misc_feature   bom: basis of mobility region from pBR322
   1035..1226    -  CDS            rop: Rop protein, which maintains plasmids at low copy number; rop
   1243..1623    +  CDS            YPB1_ECOLX: Protein predicted: Swiss-Prot protein existence level 4. From Escherichia coli.
   1695..1986    -  CDS            TcR (fragment): tetracycline efflux protein; tet; confers resistance to tetracycline
   2001..2022    -  protein_bind   CAP binding site: CAP binding activates transcription in the presence of cAMP. E. coli catabolite activator protein
   2035..3116    -  CDS            lacI: lac repressor; lacI; The lac repressor binds to the lac operator to inhibit transcription in E. coli. This inhibition can be relieved by adding lactose or isopropyl-β-D-thiogalactopyranoside (IPTG).
   3117..3194    -  promoter       lacI promoter: lacI
   3202..3481    -  CDS            TcR (fragment): tetracycline efflux protein; tet; confers resistance to tetracycline
   3503..3521    +  promoter       T7 promoter: promoter for bacteriophage T7 RNA polymerase
   3522..3546    +  protein_bind   lac operator: The lac repressor binds to the lac operator to inhibit transcription in E. coli. This inhibition can be relieved by adding lactose or isopropyl-β-D-thiogalactopyranoside (IPTG). lac repressor encoded by lacI
   3561..3583    +  RBS            RBS: efficient ribosome binding site from bacteriophage T7 gene 10 (Olins and Rangwala, 1989)
   3605..3991    +  CDS            col (fragment): CEA2_ECOLX - Also known as ceaB. Experimental evidence at protein level: Swiss-Prot protein existence level 1. Colicins are polypeptide toxins produced by and active against E.coli and closely related bacteria. From Escherichia coli.
   3997..4260    +  CDS            imm: IMM2_ECOLX - Also known as ceiB. Experimental evidence at protein level: Swiss-Prot protein existence level 1. This protein is able to protect a cell, which harbors the plasmid ColE2 encoding colicin E2, against colicin E2. From Escherichia coli.
   4267..4284    +  CDS            9xHis (fragment): 9xHis affinity tag
   4294..4343    +  CDS            SET1 (fragment): solubility-enhancement tag derived from T7 phage gene 10B
   4351..4398    +  terminator     T7 terminator: transcription terminator for bacteriophage T7 RNA polymerase
   4435..4863    +  rep_origin     f1 ori (sequence partly withheld): f1 bacteriophage origin of replication; arrow indicates direction of (+) strand synthesis
   4916..5020    +  promoter       AmpR promoter: bla
   5021..5881    +  CDS            AmpR: β-lactamase; bla; confers resistance to ampicillin, carbenicillin, and related antibiotics
