[The description below was written by a language model from this plasmid's Addgene catalogue record and pLannotate feature annotations shown in this document.]
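Description:
pET21d-colEdes11/Imdes11 is a bacterial expression plasmid built on the pET21d backbone for producing a computationally designed colicin endonuclease domain together with its cognate immunity protein (pair "des11") in E. coli. It replicates from a ColE1/pBR322-type origin, with the adjacent bom site and rop gene also annotated, although the catalogue lists it as high copy. It also carries an f1 phage origin and is selected with ampicillin through the β-lactamase gene. The sequenced record is about 6.0 kb. The short hits annotated as tetracycline-resistance fragments, a predicted E. coli ORF and a "SET1" fragment appear to be pBR322/pET backbone remnants rather than functional elements.

The synthetic insert was cloned between NcoI and XhoI, downstream of a T7 promoter with an adjoining lac operator and the strong T7 gene 10 ribosome binding site, and is followed by the T7 terminator. A plasmid-borne lacI gene supplies repressor, so expression depends on T7 RNA polymerase and is inducible with IPTG. The recorded growth strain is a T7 expression host with extra lysozyme and LacIq control. The two open reading frames lie in tandem on one transcript, separated by only two nucleotides. The first is the designed endonuclease, which the annotation matches to the colicin E2 family. The second is the designed immunity protein, matched to the E2 immunity protein, and it is fused at its C terminus to the backbone-encoded hexahistidine tag (annotated as a fragment of a 9xHis tag). In natural colicin systems the immunity protein neutralises the toxic nuclease in the producing cell, and tagging only this partner should let the complex be recovered by metal-affinity purification. The record gives the purpose as expression of this designed pair, deposited with a study of highly specific designed protein-interaction networks.
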