Addgene plasmid #107119: pET21d-colEdes11/Imdes11
Purpose: plasmid for expression of computationally designed colicin endonuclease and immunity pair, des11
Depositing lab: Sarel Fleishman. Depositing organization: Weizmann Institute of Science. Publication: Ultrahigh specificity in a network of computationally designed protein-interaction pairs. Netzer R, Listov D, Lipsh R, Dym O, Albeck S, Knop O, Kleanthous C, Fleishman SJ. Nat Commun. 2018 Dec 11;9(1):5286. doi: 10.1038/s41467-018-07722-9. PubMed 30538236.
Backbone
  Vector backbone: pET21d
  Backbone size w/o insert (bp): 5440
  Vector type: Bacterial Expression
Growth in bacteria
  Bacterial resistance: Ampicillin, 100 μg/mL
  Growth temperature: 37°C
  Growth strain: T7 Express lysY/Iq (NEB)
  Copy number: High Copy
Gene/Insert
  Gene/Insert name: colEdes11/Imdes11
  Species: Synthetic
  Promoter: T7
  Tag / fusion protein: His-tag (C terminal on backbone)
  Cloning method: Restriction Enzyme; 5′ cloning site NcoI (not destroyed); 3′ cloning site XhoI (not destroyed)
  Sequencing primers: 5′ TAATACGACTCACTATAGGG; 3′ GCTAGTTATTGCTCAGCGG
Terms and licenses: Academic/Nonprofit Terms; Industry Terms: Not Available to Industry
Depositor comments: Two genes in tandem (colE, Im), separated by 2 nucleotides (AA). See partial sequences. AA sequence of colEdes11: MESKRNKPGKATGKGKPVGDKWLDDAGKDSGAPIPDRIADKLRDKEFKNFDDFKKKFWEEVSKDPDLSKQFKGSNQESIKKGLAPFARQNDQVGGRRVFELHHDKPISQDGGVYDMNNIRVTTPKRHIDIHRGK and AA sequence of Imdes11: MELKHSISDYTEAEFLEFVKKICNLSAGNASVDEMEKAVDEFERLTEHPSGSDLIYYPRDDREDSPEGIVKEIKEWRAANGKSGFKQGLEHHHHHH
How to cite: pET21d-colEdes11/Imdes11 was a gift from Sarel Fleishman (Addgene plasmid # 107119 ; http://n2t.net/addgene:107119 ; RRID:Addgene_107119)
